>Addgene plasmid #57565 | dEos-Actin-4 | depositor partial sequence | sequence record 88711 | insert sequence
GACGTCAGATCCGCTAGCATGAGTGCGATTAAGCCAGACATGAAGATCAACCTCCGTATGGAAGGCAACG
TAAACGGGCACCACTTTGTGATCGACGGAGATGGTACAGGCAAGCCTTTTGAGGGAAAACAGAGTATGGA
TCTTGAAGTCAAAGAGGGCGGACCTCTGCCTTTTGCCTTTGATATCCTGACCACTGCATTCCATTACGGC
AACAGGGTATTCGCCGAATATCCAGACCACATACAAGACTATTTTAAGCAGTCGTTTCCTAAGGGGTATT
CGTGGGAACGAAGCTTGACTTTCGAAGACGGGGGCATTTGCATTGCCAGAAACGACATAACAATGGAAGG
GGACACTTTCTATAATAAAGTTCGATTTCACGGTGTAAACTTTCCCGCCAATGGTCCAGTTATGCAGAAG
AAGACGCTGAAATGGGAGCCCTCCACTGAGAAAATGTATGTGCGTGATGGAGTGCTGACGGGTGATATTC
ACATGGCTTTGTTGCTTGAAGGAAATGCCCATTACCGATGTGACTTCAGAACTACTTACAAAGCTAAGGA
GAAGGGTGTCAAGTTACCAGGCTACCACTTTGTGGACCACTGCATTGAGATTTTAAGCCATGACAAAGAT
TACAACAAGGTTAAGCTGTATGAGCATGCTGTTGCTCATTCTGGATTGCCTGACAATGCCAGACGAAGAT
CTCGAGCTATGGATGATGATATCGCCGCGCTCGTCGTCGACAACGGCTCCGGCATGTGCAAGGCCGGCTT
CGCGGGCGACGATGCCCCCCGGGCCGTCTTCCCCTCCATCGTGGGGCGCCCCAGGCACCAGGGCGTGATG
GTGGGCATGGGTCAGAAGGATTCCTATGTGGGCGACGAGGCCCAGAGCAAGAGAGGCATCCTCACCCTGA
AGTACCCCATCGAGCACGGCATCGTCACCAACTGGGACGACATGGAGAAAATCTGGCACCACACCTTCTA
CAATGAGCTGCGTGTGGCTCCCGAGGAGCACCCCGTGCTGCTGACCGAGGCCCCCCTGAACCCCAAGGCC
AACCGCGAGAAGATGACCCAGATCATGTTTGAGACCTTCAACACCCCAGCCATGTACGTTGCTATCCAGG
CTGTGCTATCCCTGTACGCCTCTGGCCGTACCACTGGCATCGTGATGGACTCCGGTGACGGGGTCACCCA
CACTGTGCCCATCTACGAGGGGTATGCCCTCCCCCATGCCATCCTGCGTCTGGACCTGGCTGGCCGGGAC
CTGACTGACTACCTCATGAAGATCCTCACCGAGCGCGGCTACAGCTTCACCACCACGGCCGAGCGGGAAA
TCGTGCGTGACATTAAGGAGAAGCTGTGCTACGTCGCCCTGGACTTCGAGCAAGAGATGGCCACGGCTGC
TTCCAGCTCCTCCCTGGAGAAGAGCTACGAGCTGCCTGACGGCCAGGTCATCACCATTGGCAATGAGCGG
TTCCGCTGCCCTGAGGCACTCTTCCAGCCTTCCTTCCTGGGCATGGAGTCCTGTGGCATCCACGAAACTA
CCTTCAACTCCATCATGAAGTGTGACGTGGACATCCGCAAAGACCTGTACGCCAACACAGTGCTGTCTGG
CGGCACCACCATGTACCCTGGCATTGCCGACAGGATGCAGAAGGAGATCACTGCCCTGGCACCCAGCACA
ATGAAGATCAAGATCATTGCTCCTCCTGAGCGCAAGTACTCCGTGTGGATCGGCGGCTCCATCCTGGCCT
CGCTGTCCACCTTCCAGCAGATGTGGATCAGCAAGCAGGAGTATGACGAGTCCGGCCCCTCCATCGTCCA
CCGCAAATGCTTCTAGGGATCCACCGGATCTAGATAACTGATCATAATCAGCCATACCACATT
