[The description below was written by a language model from this plasmid's Addgene catalogue record.]
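Description:
dEos-Actin-4 is a mammalian expression plasmid that produces human beta-actin (ACTB) fused to the photoconvertible fluorescent protein dEos. It is built on a dEos vector backbone of about 4.75 kb (size without the insert). It is maintained in E. coli as a high-copy plasmid under kanamycin selection. A neomycin resistance marker allows G418 selection of transfected mammalian cells. The record does not list the origin of replication or give a feature table, so the detailed layout of backbone elements is not documented here.

The fusion is expressed from the CMV promoter, a strong constitutive promoter in most mammalian cell lines. The listed sequencing primers (a CMV forward primer and an SV40 polyadenylation-signal reverse primer) imply that the cassette ends in an SV40 polyA signal. The record names dEos as the tag but does not say on which end of actin it sits, what linker joins the two, or how the insert was cloned. The construct name suggests that dEos precedes actin, but this is only an inference.

The stated purpose is localization to actin. The fusion is intended to incorporate into the actin cytoskeleton so that filamentous structures can be seen by fluorescence microscopy. Two spectral states are recorded: a green form with excitation/emission of 505/516 nm and a red form at 569/581 nm. This matches the general behaviour of Eos-family proteins, which convert irreversibly from green to red on near-UV or violet illumination. That property makes such fusions useful for optically marking a subpopulation of actin, tracking its movement or turnover, and for photoactivation-based super-resolution imaging, although the record does not name specific applications.
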