Addgene plasmid #57565: dEos-Actin-4
Purpose: Localization: Actin, Excitation: 505 / 569, Emission: 516 / 581
Depositing lab: Michael Davidson. Depositing organization: Florida State University, Tallahassee.
Backbone
  Vector backbone: dEos
  Backbone size w/o insert (bp): 4750
  Vector type: Mammalian Expression
  Selectable markers: Neomycin (select with G418)
Growth in bacteria
  Bacterial resistance: Kanamycin, 50 μg/mL
  Growth temperature: 37°C
  Growth strain: DH5alpha
  Copy number: High Copy
Gene/Insert
  Gene/Insert name: Actin (alt name: NM_001101.3)
  Species: H. sapiens (human)
  Entrez Gene: ACTB (a.k.a. BKRNS, BNS, BRWS1, CSMH, DDS1, PS1TP5BP1, THC8)
  Promoter: CMV
  Tag / fusion protein: dEos
  Cloning method: Unknown
  Sequencing primers: 5′ CMV-F; 3′ SV40pA-R
Terms and licenses: Academic/Nonprofit Terms; Industry Terms
Depositor comments: . Excitation = 505 / 569; Emission = 516 / 581
How to cite: dEos-Actin-4 was a gift from Michael Davidson (Addgene plasmid # 57565 ; http://n2t.net/addgene:57565 ; RRID:Addgene_57565)
